Addgene plasmid #117824: pMEG_BB2_YL001
Purpose: Transcription unit of Y. lipolytica for GoldenMOCS
Depositing lab: Michael Sauer. Depositing organization: Universitaet fur Bodenkultur Wien (BOKU-WIEN). Publication: Golden Gate based metabolic engineering strategy for wild-type strains of Yarrowia lipolytica. Egermeier M, Sauer M, Marx H. FEMS Microbiol Lett. 2019 Jan 29. pii: 5304171. doi: 10.1093/femsle/fnz022. PubMed 30698703.
Backbone
  Vector backbone: BB2_L_AB_syn_BbsI
  Backbone size w/o insert (bp): 2215
  Vector type: Bacterial Expression
Growth in bacteria
  Bacterial resistance: Ampicillin, 100 μg/mL
  Growth temperature: 37°C
  Growth strain: DH5alpha
  Copy number: High Copy
Gene/Insert
  Gene/Insert name: YlpTEF_YlGUT1_YlCyc1TT
  Insert size (bp): 2406
  Cloning method: Restriction Enzyme; 5′ cloning site BsaI (unknown if destroyed); 3′ cloning site BsaI (unknown if destroyed)
Terms and licenses: Academic/Nonprofit Terms; Industry Terms: Not Available to Industry
How to cite: pMEG_BB2_YL001 was a gift from Michael Sauer (Addgene plasmid # 117824 ; http://n2t.net/addgene:117824 ; RRID:Addgene_117824)
