[The description below was written by a language model from this plasmid's Addgene catalogue record and pLannotate feature annotations shown in this document.]
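Description:
pMEG_BB2_YL001 is a level-2 ("backbone 2") Golden Gate plasmid from the GoldenMOCS modular cloning system, carrying a single assembled transcription unit intended for Yarrowia lipolytica. It is built on the BB2_L_AB_syn_BbsI backbone (about 2.2 kb) and is listed as a bacterial vector because it is maintained in E. coli. Propagation relies on a high-copy ColE1/pUC-type origin, and selection relies on the β-lactamase gene (AmpR) with its native promoter, conferring ampicillin resistance. The sequenced record is about 4.6 kb, which is consistent with the backbone plus the roughly 2.4 kb insert. No yeast origin, yeast selection marker or integration homology is annotated, so the plasmid appears to be a cloning intermediate rather than a vector for direct yeast transformation.

The insert, YlpTEF_YlGUT1_YlCyc1TT, was assembled by BsaI Golden Gate cloning. As the name indicates, it combines the Y. lipolytica TEF promoter, the GUT1 coding sequence and a Cyc1 transcription terminator. The automated annotation does not recognise the yeast promoter or terminator. It does label the central open reading frame as a fragment resembling mouse glycerol kinase, a homology hit that fits GUT1 encoding the yeast glycerol kinase of glycerol uptake and metabolism. The short hits called RSF ori, lacI and f1 ori are small fragments and probably reflect incidental similarity or backbone remnants rather than functional elements.

The backbone name suggests that BbsI sites and A/B fusion positions allow this unit to be combined with others in a higher-level multigene assembly. This fits the associated work on metabolic engineering of wild-type Y. lipolytica strains.
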