Features (pLannotate 1.2.2; 7 found; start..end, strand, type, name):
      1..83      +  rep_origin     RSF ori (fragment): Plasmids containing the RSF 1030 origin of replication can be propagated in E. coli cells that contain additional plasmids with compatible origins.
     85..177     +  CDS            lacI (fragment): lac repressor; lacI; The lac repressor binds to the lac operator to inhibit transcription in E. coli. This inhibition can be relieved by adding lactose or isopropyl-β-D-thiogalactopyranoside (IPTG).
    664..2154    +  CDS            Gk (fragment): GLPK_MOUSE - Also known as Gyk. Experimental evidence at protein level: Swiss-Prot protein existence level 1. Key enzyme in the regulation of glycerol uptake and metabolism. From Mus musculus (Mouse).
   2665..2681    -  rep_origin     f1 ori (fragment): f1 bacteriophage origin of replication; arrow indicates direction of (+) strand synthesis
   2708..2812    +  promoter       AmpR promoter: bla
   2813..3673    +  CDS            AmpR: β-lactamase; bla; confers resistance to ampicillin, carbenicillin, and related antibiotics
   3899..4487    +  rep_origin     ori: high-copy-number ColE1/pMB1/pBR322/pUC origin of replication
>Addgene plasmid #117824 | pMEG_BB2_YL001 | addgene full sequence | sequence record 234634 | Addgene NGS Result
TATTACCGCCTTTGAGTGAGCTGATACCGCTCGCCGCAGCCGAACGACCGAGCGCAGCGAGTCAGTGAGC
GAGGAAGCGGAAGAGCGCCCAATACGCAAACCGCCTCTCCCCGCGCGTTGGCCGATTCATTAATGCAGCT
GGCACGACAGGTTTCCCGACTGGAAAGCGGGCAGTGAGCGCAACACTAGTCGCAAAAAACCCCGCCCCTG
ACAGGGCGGGGTTTTTTCGCGGTCTCCGATCGGAGAGACACCGGGTTGGCGGCGCATTTGTGTCCCAAAA
AACAGCCCCAATTGCCCCAATTGACCCCAAATTGACCCAGTAGCGGGCCCAACCCCGGCGAGAGCCCCCT
TCTCCCCACATATCAAACCTCCCCCGGTTCCCACACTTGCCGTTAAGGGCGTAGGGTACTGCAGTCTGGA
ATCTACGCTTGTTCAGACTTTGTTCTAGTTTCTTTGTCTGGCCATCCGGGTAACCCATGCCGGACGCAAA
ATAGACTACTGAAAATTTTTTTGCTTTGTGGTTGGGACTTTAGCCAAGGGTATAAAAGACCACCGTCCCC
GAATTACCTTTCCTCTTCTTTTCTCTCTCTCCTTGTCAACTCACACCCGAAATCGTTAAGCATTTCCTTC
TGAGTATAAGAATCATTCAACATGTCATCCTACGTAGGAGCTCTCGACCAGGGTACCACCTCCACCCGTT
TCATTCTCTTTTCGCCTGACGGCAAGCCCGTGGCATCCCACCAGATCGAATTCACCCAGATCTACCCCCA
CCCCGGATGGGTGGAGCACGACCCCGAGGAGCTCGTGAGCTCGTGTCTGGAGTGCATGTCGTCGGTGGCC
AAGGAAATGCGAACCCAGGGCATCAAGGTGGCCGACGTGAAGGCGATCGGAATCACCAACCAGCGAGAAA
CCACCGTGCTTTGGGACATTGAGACGGGCCAGCCCCTGTACAACGCCATTGTGTGGTCCGACGCCCGAAC
CGGCGACACCGTCAAGAAGCTCGAGGCCCAGCCCGGCGCTGACGAAATCCCCAAGCTCTGTGGCCTGCCC
CTGTCCACCTACTTTGCCGGAGTCAAGGTCCGATGGATCCTGGATAACGTCAAGGAGGCCCGAGAGTGCT
ACGATCGAGGCAAGCTGGCCTTCTCCACCATCGACTCGTGGCTGCTCTACAACCTCACGGGCGGCCTCAA
CGGCGGCGCCCACATCACCGACACCTCCAACGCCTCCCGGTCCATGTTCATGAACATTGAGACGCTCAAG
TACGACGAGAAGCTCATCAAGTTCTTTGGCGTCGAGAAGCTCATTCTCCCCAAGATTGTCTCGTCCGCCG
AGGTCTACGGCCGAATCGGAACCGGCCCCTTCGCCAACATCCCCCTGGCCGGCTGTCTCGGTGACCAGTC
CGCCGCCCTCGTCGGCCAGAAGGCCTTTGAGCCCGGCCAGGCCAAGAACACATATGGAACCGGCTGCTTC
CTGCTCTACAACGCCGGCGAGAAGCCCATCATCTCCAACAACGGCCTGCTGACCACCGTCGGCTACCACT
TCAAGGGCCAGAAGCCCGTCTACGCTCTGGAGGGCTCCATCTCCGTCGCCGGCTCGTGCATCAAGTGGCT
GCGAGACAACATTGGTCTGATTGAGTCATCCGAGCAGATTGGAGAGCTTGCCTCCCAGGTCGACGACTCT
GCCGGCGTGGTGTTTGTCACCGCTCTGTCCGGCCTGTTTGCCCCCTACTGGCGAACCGACGCCCGAGGCA
CCATTCTGGGTCTGACTCAGTTCACCACCAAGGCCCACATTTGCCGAGCCGCCCTGGAGGCTACTTGTTT
CCAGACCCGGGCCATTCTCGACGCCATGGCCAAGGACTCTGGTAAGCCCTTCACCAAGCTGCGAGTCGAC
GGAGGAATGACCAACTCGGACATTGCTATGCAGATCCAGGCCGACATTCTTGGCATTGAGGTCGAGCGAC
CCGCCATGCGAGAGACGACCGCTCTGGGTGCCGCCATTGCTGCCGGCTTTGCCGTTGGCGTGTGGAAGTC
CATTGAGGATCTTAAGGACATCAACACCGAGGGCATGACCGAGTTTGCTTCCAAGACCAACGAGGAGGAG
CGGGCCGCCATGATGAAGCAGTGGAACCGGGGCATTGAGCGAGCTGTTGGCTGGCTTGAGTAAGCTTGCG
TCTACAACTGGACCCTTAGCCTGTATATATCAATTGATTATTTAAAGATTTGGTCGGTAGGCGGTTCGTA
TTGTACAATGGGATCTGTTACTGAGGTGGATCTACCCAACTTGCGAGATTCAATTGCGAGATTCAATCGC
GAGATTCAATTGCGAGAATCAGTTGCGAGTTGTTCTAACACTCAGCTTCTACGAGCGCTTGTATTAGGAC
GAGTGATACTCCGTGGGGCGACGGCTTCTCTTGCGTCTTGTGTTGTATTCTTTCTTACACTATCGTCCAT
CTCCAACCACCTCGTACTCGCACGCTCGCCTGTACTGCTTACTCCAAACAACATGACTGGCTGACGAAAT
CAAGGCGCTGTATATATGTACACATCTACAGCAACAGAAGGTTGTTTTGTTGCCCAGCTCGCTAATAGTC
TTGAAACCGTCTCCATTCACAGCTGAGACATGTGGAGGTTGCGGTTCGATTGACGCTCCGGGGAGACCAC
CGGTGCCGCTACAGGGCGCGTCAGGTGGCACTTTTCGGGGAAATGTGCGCGGAACCCCTATTTGTTTATT
TTTCTAAATACATTCAAATATGTATCCGCTCATGAGACAATAACCCTGATAAATGCTTCAATAATATTGA
AAAAGGAAGAGTATGAGTATTCAACATTTCCGTGTCGCCCTTATTCCCTTTTTTGCGGCATTTTGCCTTC
CTGTTTTTGCTCACCCAGAAACGCTGGTGAAAGTAAAAGATGCTGAAGATCAGTTGGGTGCACGAGTGGG
TTACATCGAACTGGATCTCAACAGCGGTAAGATCCTTGAGAGTTTTCGCCCCGAAGAACGTTTTCCAATG
ATGAGCACTTTTAAAGTTCTGCTATGTGGCGCGGTATTATCCCGTATTGACGCCGGGCAAGAGCAACTCG
GTCGCCGCATACACTATTCTCAGAATGACTTGGTTGAGTACTCACCAGTCACAGAAAAGCATCTTACGGA
TGGCATGACAGTAAGAGAATTATGCAGTGCTGCCATAACCATGAGTGATAACACTGCGGCCAACTTACTT
CTGACAACGATCGGAGGACCGAAGGAGCTAACCGCTTTTTTGCACAACATGGGGGATCATGTAACTCGCC
TTGATCGTTGGGAACCGGAGCTGAATGAAGCCATACCAAACGACGAGCGTGACACCACGATGCCTGTAGC
AATGGCAACAACGTTGCGCAAACTATTAACTGGCGAACTACTTACTCTAGCTTCCCGGCAACAATTAATA
GACTGGATGGAGGCGGATAAAGTTGCAGGACCACTTCTGCGCTCGGCCCTTCCGGCTGGCTGGTTTATTG
CTGATAAATCTGGAGCCGGTGAGCGTGGCTCTCGCGGTATCATTGCAGCACTGGGGCCAGATGGTAAGCC
CTCCCGTATCGTAGTTATCTACACGACGGGGAGTCAGGCAACTATGGATGAACGAAATAGACAGATCGCT
GAGATAGGTGCCTCACTGATTAAGCATTGGTAACTGTCAGACCAAGTTTACTCATATATACTTTAGATTG
ATTTAAAACTTCATTTTTAATTTAAAAGGATCTAGGTGAAGATCCTTTTTGATAATCTCATGAACAATAA
AACTGTCTGCTTACATAAACAGTAATACAAGGGGTGTAGATCTCATGACCAAAATCCCTTAACGTGAGTT
TTCGTTCCACTGAGCGTCAGACCCCGTAGAAAAGATCAAAGGATCTTCTTGAGATCCTTTTTTTCTGCGC
GTAATCTGCTGCTTGCAAACAAAAAAACCACCGCTACCAGCGGTGGTTTGTTTGCCGGATCAAGAGCTAC
CAACTCTTTTTCCGAAGGTAACTGGCTTCAGCAGAGCGCAGATACCAAATACTGTTCTTCTAGTGTAGCC
GTAGTTAGGCCACCACTTCAAGAACTCTGTAGCACCGCCTACATACCTCGCTCTGCTAATCCTGTTACCA
GTGGCTGCTGCCAGTGGCGATAAGTCGTGTCTTACCGGGTTGGACTCAAGACGATAGTTACCGGATAAGG
CGCAGCGGTCGGGCTGAACGGGGGGTTCGTGCACACAGCCCAGCTTGGAGCGAACGACCTACACCGAACT
GAGATACCTACAGCGTGAGCTATGAGAAAGCGCCACGCTTCCCGAAGGGAGAAAGGCGGACAGGTATCCG
GTAAGCGGCAGGGTCGGAACAGGAGAGCGCACGAGGGAGCTTCCAGGGGGAAACGCCTGGTATCTTTATA
GTCCTGTCGGGTTTCGCCACCTCTGACTTGAGCGTCGATTTTTGTGATGCTCGTCAGGGGGGCGGAGCCT
ATGGAAAAACGCCAGCAACGCGGCCTTTTTACGGTTCCTGGCCTTTTGCTGGCCTTTTGCTCACATGTTC
TTTCCTGCGTTATCCCCTGATTCTGTGGATAACCG
